>Addgene plasmid #172459 | pIRES-EGFP-TPD54 | addgene full sequence | sequence record 338995 | Addgene NGS Result
TGGATCCCCCGGGCTGCAGGAATTCGATATAGTAATCAATTACGGGGTCATTAGTTCATAGCCCATATAT
GGAGTTCCGCGTTACATAACTTACGGTAAATGGCCCGCCTGGCTGACCGCCCAACGACCCCCGCCCATTG
ACGTCAATAATGACGTATGTTCCCATAGTAACGCCAATAGGGACTTTCCATTGACGTCAATGGGTGGAGT
ATTTACGGTAAACTGCCCACTTGGCAGTACATCAAGTGTATCATATGCCAAGTACGCCCCCTATTGACGT
CAATGACGGTAAATGGCCCGCCTGGCATTATGCCCAGTACATGACCTTATGGGACTTTCCTACTTGGCAG
TACATCTACGTATTAGTCATCGCTATTACCATGGTGATGCGGTTTTGGCAGTACATCAATGGGCGTGGAT
AGCGGTTTGACTCACGGGGATTTCCAAGTCTCCACCCCATTGACGTCAATGGGAGTTTGTTTTGGCACCA
AAATCAACGGGACTTTCCAAAATGTCGTAACAACTCCGCCCCATTGACGCAAATGGGCGGTAGGCGTGTA
CGGTGGGAGGTCTATATAAGCAGAGCTGGTTTAGTGAACCGTCAGATCCGATGGACTCCGCCGGCCAAGA
TATCAACCTGAATTCTCCTAACAAAGGTCTGCTGTCTGACTCCATGACGGATGTTCCTGTCGACACAGGT
GTGGCTGCCCGGACTCCTGCTGTTGAGGGTCTGACAGAGGCTGAGGAGGAGGAGCTCAGGGCTGAGCTTA
CCAAGGTGGAAGAGGAAATTGTCACTCTGCGCCAGGTCCTGGCAGCCAAGGAGAGGCACTGTGGAGAGCT
CAAGAGGAGGCTGGGCCTCTCCACCCTGGGGGAGCTGAAACAGAACCTGTCCAGGAGCTGGCATGACGTG
CAGGTCTCTAGCGCCTATGTGAAAACTTCTGAGAAACTTGGAGAGTGGAATGAGAAAGTGACCCAGTCAG
ACCTCTACAAGAAGACTCAGGAAACTCTTTCACAGGCAGGACAGAAGACTTCAGCTGCCCTGTCCACAGT
GGGCTCTGCCATCAGCAGGAAGCTTGGAGACATGAGGAACTCTGCGACCTTCAAGTCGTTTGAGGACCGA
GTTGGGACCATAAAGTCTAAGGTTGTGGGTGACAGAGAGAACGGCAGTGACAACCTCCCTTCCTCAGCGG
GGAGTGGTGACAAGCCCCTGTCGGATCCCGCACCTTTCTAAGCTCAAGCTTCGAATTCTGCAGTCGACGG
TACCGCGGGCCCGGGATCGATCCGCCCCTCTCCCTCCCCCCCCCCTAACGTTACTGGCCGAAGCCGCTTG
GAATAAGGCCGGTGTGCGTTTGTCTATATGTTATTTTCCACCATATTGCCGTCTTTTGGCAATGTGAGGG
CCCGGAAACCTGGCCCTGTCTTCTTGACGAGCATTCCTAGGGGTCTTTCCCCTCTCGCCAAAGGAATGCA
AGGTCTGTTGAATGTCGTGAAGGAAGCAGTTCCTCTGGAAGCTTCTTGAAGACAAACAACGTCTGTAGCG
ACCCTTTGCAGGCAGCGGAACCCCCCACCTGGCGACAGGTGCCTCTGCGGCCAAAAGCCACGTGTATAAG
ATACACCTGCAAAGGCGGCACAACCCCAGTGCCACGTTGTGAGTTGGATAGTTGTGGAAAGAGTCAAATG
GCTCTCCTCAAGCGTATTCAACAAGGGGCTGAAGGATGCCCAGAAGGTACCCCATTGTATGGGATCTGAT
CTGGGGCCTCGGTGCACATGCTTTACATGTGTTTAGTCGAGGTTAAAAAAACGTCTAGGCCCCCCGAACC
ACGGGGACGTGGTTTTCCTTTGAAAAACACGATGATAATATGGCCACAACCATGGTGAGCAAGGGCGAGG
AGCTGTTCACCGGGGTGGTGCCCATCCTGGTCGAGCTGGACGGCGACGTAAACGGCCACAAGTTCAGCGT
GTCCGGCGAGGGCGAGGGCGATGCCACCTACGGCAAGCTGACCCTGAAGTTCATCTGCACCACCGGCAAG
CTGCCCGTGCCCTGGCCCACCCTCGTGACCACCCTGACCTACGGCGTGCAGTGCTTCAGCCGCTACCCCG
ACCACATGAAGCAGCACGACTTCTTCAAGTCCGCCATGCCCGAAGGCTACGTCCAGGAGCGCACCATCTT
CTTCAAGGACGACGGCAACTACAAGACCCGCGCCGAGGTGAAGTTCGAGGGCGACACCCTGGTGAACCGC
ATCGAGCTGAAGGGCATCGACTTCAAGGAGGACGGCAACATCCTGGGGCACAAGCTGGAGTACAACTACA
ACAGCCACAACGTCTATATCATGGCCGACAAGCAGAAGAACGGCATCAAGGTGAACTTCAAGATCCGCCA
CAACATCGAGGACGGCAGCGTGCAGCTCGCCGACCACTACCAGCAGAACACCCCCATCGGCGACGGCCCC
GTGCTGCTGCCCGACAACCACTACCTGAGCACCCAGTCCGCCCTGAGCAAAGACCCCAACGAGAAGCGCG
ATCACATGGTCCTGCTGGAGTTCGTGACCGCCGCCGGGATCACTCTCGGCATGGACGAGCTGTACAAGTC
CGGACTCAGATCTAGGAGACGACCTTCCATGACCGAGTACAAGCCCACGGTGCGCCTCGCCACCCGCGAC
GACGTCCCCCGGGCCGTACGCACCCTCGCCGCCGCGTTCGCCGACTACCCCGCCACGCGCCACACCGTCG
ACCCGGACCGCCACATCGAGCGGGTCACCGAGCTGCAAGAACTCTTCCTCACGCGCGTCGGGCTCGACAT
CGGCAAGGTGTGGGTCGCGGACGACGGCGCCGCGGTGGCGGTCTGGACCACGCCGGAGAGCGTCGAAGCG
GGGGCGGTGTTCGCCGAGATCGGCCCGCGCATGGCCGAGTTGAGCGGTTCCCGGCTGGCCGCGCAGCAAC
AGATGGAAGGCCTCCTGGCGCCGCACCGGCCCAAGGAGCCCGCGTGGTTCCTGGCCACCGTCGGCGTCTC
GCCCGACCACCAGGGCAAGGGTCTGGGCAGCGCCGTCGTGCTCCCCGGAGTGGAGGCGGCCGAGCGCGCC
GGGGTGCCCGCCTTCCTGGAGACCTCCGCGCCCCGCAACCTCCCCTTCTACGAGCGGCTCGGCTTCACCG
TCACCGCCGACGTCGAGTGCCCGAAGGACCGCGCGACCTGGTGCATGACCCGCAAGCCCGGTGCCCGGGA
TCCACCGGATCTAGATAACTGATCATAATCAGCCATACCACATTTGTAGAGGTTTTACTTGCTTTAAAAA
ACCTCCCACACCTCCCCCTGAACCTGAAACATAAAATGAATGCAATTGTTGTTGTTAACTTGTTTATTGC
AGCTTATAATGGTTACAAATAAAGCAATAGCATCACAAATTTCACAAATAAAGCATTTTTTTCACTGCAT
TCTAGTTGTGGTTTGTCCAAACTCATCAATGTATCTTAAATCACCAATTCGCCCTATAGTGAGTCGTATT
ACAATTCACTGGCCGTCGTTTTACAACGTCGTGACTGGGAAAACCCTGGCGTTACCCAACTTAATCGCCT
TGCAGCACATCCCCCTTTCGCCAGCTGGCGTAATAGCGAAGAGGCCCGCACCGATCGCCCTTCCCAACAG
TTGCGCAGCCTGAATGGCGAATGGCGCGAAATTGTAAACGTTAATATTTTGTTAAAATTCGCGTTAAATT
TTTGTTAAATCAGCTCATTTTTTAACCAATAGGCCGAAATCGGCAAAATCCCTTATAAATCAAAAGAATA
GACCGAGATAGGGT
[37 nt withheld, positions 3795-3831]
AAAGAACGTGGACTCCAACGTCAAAGG
[49 nt withheld, positions 3859-3907]
T
[91 nt withheld, positions 3909-3999]
G
[124 nt withheld, positions 4001-4124]
CCCAGGTGGCACTTTTCGGGGAAATGTGCGCGGAACCCCTATTTGTTTATTTTTCTAAATACATTCAAAT
ATGTATCCGCTCATGAGACAATAACCCTGATAAATGCTTCAATAATATTGAAAAAGGAAGAGTATGAGTA
TTCAACATTTCCGTGTCGCCCTTATTCCCTTTTTTGCGGCATTTTGCCTTCCTGTTTTTGCTCACCCAGA
AACGCTGGTGAAAGTAAAAGATGCTGAAGATCAGTTGGGTGCACGAGTGGGTTACATCGAACTGGATCTC
AACAGCGGTAAGATCCTTGAGAGTTTTCGCCCCGAAGAACGTTTTCCAATGATGAGCACTTTTAAAGTTC
TGCTATGTGGCGCGGTATTATCCCGTATTGACGCCGGGCAAGAGCAACTCGGTCGCCGCATACACTATTC
TCAGAATGACTTGGTTGAGTACTCACCAGTCACAGAAAAGCATCTTACGGATGGCATGACAGTAAGAGAA
TTATGCAGTGCTGCCATAACCATGAGTGATAACACTGCGGCCAACTTACTTCTGACAACGATCGGAGGAC
CGAAGGAGCTAACCGCTTTTTTGCACAACATGGGGGATCATGTAACTCGCCTTGATCGTTGGGAACCGGA
GCTGAATGAAGCCATACCAAACGACGAGCGTGACACCACGATGCCTGTAGCAATGGCAACAACGTTGCGC
AAACTATTAACTGGCGAACTACTTACTCTAGCTTCCCGGCAACAATTAATAGACTGGATGGAGGCGGATA
AAGTTGCAGGACCACTTCTGCGCTCGGCCCTTCCGGCTGGCTGGTTTATTGCTGATAAATCTGGAGCCGG
TGAGCGTGGGTCTCGCGGTATCATTGCAGCACTGGGGCCAGATGGTAAGCCCTCCCGTATCGTAGTTATC
TACACGACGGGGAGTCAGGCAACTATGGATGAACGAAATAGACAGATCGCTGAGATAGGTGCCTCACTGA
TTAAGCATTGGTAACTGTCAGACCAAGTTTACTCATATATACTTTAGATTGATTTAAAACTTCATTTTTA
ATTTAAAAGGATCTAGGTGAAGATCCTTTTTGATAATCTCATGACCAAAATCCCTTAACGTGAGTTTTCG
TTCCACTGAGCGTCAGACCCCGTAGAAAAGATCAAAGGATCTTCTTGAGATCCTTTTTTTCTGCGCGTAA
TCTGCTGCTTGCAAACAAAAAAACCACCGCTACCAGCGGTGGTTTGTTTGCCGGATCAAGAGCTACCAAC
TCTTTTTCCGAAGGTAACTGGCTTCAGCAGAGCGCAGATACCAAATACTGTCCTTCTAGTGTAGCCGTAG
TTAGGCCACCACTTCAAGAACTCTGTAGCACCGCCTACATACCTCGCTCTGCTAATCCTGTTACCAGTGG
CTGCTGCCAGTGGCGATAAGTCGTGTCTTACCGGGTTGGACTCAAGACGATAGTTACCGGATAAGGCGCA
GCGGTCGGGCTGAACGGGGGGTTCGTGCACACAGCCCAGCTTGGAGCGAACGACCTACACCGAACTGAGA
TACCTACAGCGTGAGCTATGAGAAAGCGCCACGCTTCCCGAAGGGAGAAAGGCGGACAGGTATCCGGTAA
GCGGCAGGGTCGGAACAGGAGAGCGCACGAGGGAGCTTCCAGGGGGAAACGCCTGGTATCTTTATAGTCC
TGTCGGGTTTCGCCACCTCTGACTTGAGCGTCGATTTTTGTGATGCTCGTCAGGGGGGCGGAGCCTATGG
AAAAACGCCAGCAACGCGGCCTTTTTACGGTTCCTGGCCTTTTGCTGGCCTTTTGCTCACATGTTCTTTC
CTGCGTTATCCCCTGATTCTGTGGATAACCGTATTACCGCCTTTGAGTGAGCTGATACCGCTCGCCGCAG
CCGAACGACCGAGCGCAGCGAGTCAGTGAGCGAGGAAGCGGAAGAGCGCCCAATACGCAAACCGCCTCTC
CCCGCGCGTTGGCCGATTCATTAATGCAGCTGGCACGACAGGTTTCCCGACTGGAAAGCGGGCAGTGAGC
GCAACGCAATTAATGTGAGTTAGCTCACTCATTAGGCACCCCAGGCTTTACACTTTATGCTTCCGGCTCG
TATGTTGTGTGGAATTGTGAGCGGATAACAATTTCACACAGGAAACAGCTATGACCATGATTACGCCAAG
CTCGGAATTAACCCTCACTAAAGGGAACAAAAGCTGG
Features (pLannotate 1.2.2; 21 found; start..end, strand, type, name):
     80..383     +  enhancer       CMV enhancer: human cytomegalovirus immediate early enhancer
    384..587     +  promoter       CMV promoter: human cytomegalovirus (CMV) immediate early promoter
    611..1228    +  CDS            TPD52L2: TPD54_HUMAN - Experimental evidence at protein level: Swiss-Prot protein existence level 1. From Homo sapiens (Human).
   1231..1278    +  misc_feature   MCS (fragment): multiple cloning site
   1396..1858    +  misc_feature   IRES: internal ribosome entry site (IRES) of the encephalomyocarditis virus (EMCV)
   1872..2588    +  CDS            EGFP: EGFP is a basic (constitutively fluorescent) green fluorescent protein published in 1996, derived from Aequorea victoria. It is reported to be a rapidly-maturing weak dimer with moderate acid sensitivity.
   2619..3215    +  CDS            PuroR (fragment): puromycin N-acetyltransferase; pac from Streptomyces alboniger; confers resistance to puromycin
   3240..3324    +  CDS            large T antigen (fragment): large T antigen from SV40 (simian virus 40)
   3347..3468    +  polyA_signal   SV40 poly(A) signal: SV40 polyadenylation signal
   3483..3501    -  promoter       T7 promoter: promoter for bacteriophage T7 RNA polymerase
   3504..3661    +  CDS            lacZα (fragment): LacZα fragment of β-galactosidase; lacZ fragment
   3669..4124    -  rep_origin     f1 ori (sequence partly withheld): f1 bacteriophage origin of replication; arrow indicates direction of (+) strand synthesis
   4153..4257    +  promoter       AmpR promoter: bla
   4258..5118    +  CDS            AmpR: β-lactamase; bla; confers resistance to ampicillin, carbenicillin, and related antibiotics
   5289..5877    +  rep_origin     ori: high-copy-number ColE1/pMB1/pBR322/pUC origin of replication
   6060..6152    +  CDS            lacI (fragment): lac repressor; lacI; The lac repressor binds to the lac operator to inhibit transcription in E. coli. This inhibition can be relieved by adding lactose or isopropyl-β-D-thiogalactopyranoside (IPTG).
   6165..6186    +  protein_bind   CAP binding site: CAP binding activates transcription in the presence of cAMP. E. coli catabolite activator protein
   6201..6231    +  promoter       lac promoter: promoter for the E. coli lac operon
   6239..6255    +  protein_bind   lac operator: The lac repressor binds to the lac operator to inhibit transcription in E. coli. This inhibition can be relieved by adding lactose or isopropyl-β-D-thiogalactopyranoside (IPTG). lac repressor encoded by lacI
   6300..6318    +  promoter       T3 promoter: promoter for bacteriophage T3 RNA polymerase
   6331..30      +  misc_feature   MCS (fragment) (across the origin): pBluescript multiple cloning site
