[The description below was written by a language model from this plasmid's Addgene catalogue record and pLannotate feature annotations shown in this document.]
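Description:
pIRES-EGFP-TPD54 is a 6.3 kb mammalian expression plasmid built on the pIRES-EGFP-Puro backbone, designed to produce untagged human TPD54 (Tumor Protein D52-like 2, gene TPD52L2) together with a separate green fluorescent marker. The TPD54 coding sequence was inserted between NheI and XhoI sites directly downstream of the human cytomegalovirus immediate-early enhancer and promoter. It is followed by a remnant of the multiple cloning site and an encephalomyocarditis virus IRES, which allows cap-independent translation of EGFP from the same transcript. Because the two proteins are translated independently from one bicistronic mRNA, GFP fluorescence identifies transfected, expressing cells without any tag being fused to TPD54 that might alter its behaviour.

Immediately after EGFP, the feature table annotates a puromycin N-acetyltransferase sequence (scored as a fragment) with no intervening promoter or second IRES. This suggests that puromycin resistance, the listed mammalian selectable marker, is expressed from the same cassette, possibly as a fusion with EGFP, although the record does not state this explicitly. The transcription unit ends with an SV40 polyadenylation signal, preceded by a short SV40 large T antigen fragment.

The remainder is a pBluescript-type bacterial backbone. It carries a high-copy ColE1/pUC origin, an ampicillin resistance gene with its own promoter for selection in E. coli, an f1 origin, T7 and T3 promoters, and residual lac elements (lacZα and lacI fragments, lac promoter and operator). The associated study concerns intracellular nanovesicles and integrin trafficking during cell migration, so a likely use is expressing untagged TPD54 in cultured cells, though the record gives no further experimental detail.
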