Addgene plasmid #172459: pIRES-EGFP-TPD54
Purpose: Expression of untagged Tumor Protein D52 like 2 (TPD54/TPD52L2) and GFP
Depositing lab: Stephen Royle. Depositing organization: University of Warwick. Publication: Intracellular nanovesicles mediate alpha5beta1 integrin trafficking during cell migration. Larocque G, Moore DJ, Sittewelle M, Kuey C, Hetmanski JHR, La-Borde PJ, Wilson BJ, Clarke NI, Caswell PT, Royle SJ. J Cell Biol. 2021 Oct 4;220(10). pii: 212493. doi: 10.1083/jcb.202009028. Epub 2021 Jul 21. PubMed 34287617.
Backbone
  Vector backbone: pIRES-EGFP-Puro
  Backbone manufacturer: Addgene 45567
  Vector type: Mammalian Expression
  Selectable markers: Puromycin
Growth in bacteria
  Bacterial resistance: Ampicillin, 100 μg/mL
  Growth temperature: 37°C
  Growth strain: DH5alpha
  Copy number: High Copy
Gene/Insert
  Gene/Insert name: TPD54 (alt names: TPD52L2; Tumor Protein D52 protein like 2)
  Species: H. sapiens (human)
  Entrez Gene: TPD52L2 (a.k.a. D54, TPD54)
  Promoter: CMV
  Cloning method: Restriction Enzyme; 5′ cloning site NheI (not destroyed); 3′ cloning site XhoI (not destroyed)
  Sequencing primers: 5′ CMV-F
Terms and licenses: Academic/Nonprofit Terms; Industry Terms: Not Available to Industry
How to cite: pIRES-EGFP-TPD54 was a gift from Stephen Royle (Addgene plasmid # 172459 ; http://n2t.net/addgene:172459 ; RRID:Addgene_172459)
